>Addgene plasmid #11158 | pCralbp-DsRed | depositor full sequence | sequence record 6915 | Author sequence
GTCGACATTGATTATTGACTAGTGATCCCTTTGCTAGCACTGAGACCCTTTAATACGCCTCCTCATGTTG
TGGGGACCCCTTAACCATAAAATTATTTTTGTTGCTCCATCATAACTATAATTTTGTCACCTTTATGAAT
CATAATGTAAATATCTGATATTCAGGATATCTGATATGCAACTCTTGTGAAAGGGTCCATCAACCACCCC
ATCCCCCACCCTCAGTGATCATGACCCACAGGTTGGGTCTAGGCAGCCCTCTCCTGTAAGACTCTGGCCA
GCCTTAGCTTACAGGGGATTCCCTGAGTGAACAGCACAGAGCCGAAAATCGATGCAAAAAGCAAGAGGAA
TTTATTGCTCCAACATGTTGGGGTCGCCCTGCACATGAAGAGAGAGACCGACCACAGGCAGCCCTTCCTT
TACAGCTTCTCCAGGCAGCAGCCATTAGGCACAATATGATTGGCAGAACAGTATGACTTTTAAACTGATT
GGTCTATAGGGAATGAGGTAGGTGGCCAACAGTATCTCTGAGCCTCCCCTACCCGCCCGCAGGTGGCCAG
TGGTTGGTCCCTCCTCCCGGTCTGAGGAATGTAATTAGCCCCTTCCTTCCGGAGGGGATGGGTGCGTTCT
TTAAGACCTTTCTCTTCCAGGAGGGGAGGGGTCTGGTGGAATTTTCTAAAGTACCTGAGCTGACCTCTTC
ACTCCAACTAGACCATGTCATGGTAGTCCTCTTGGTACACAGGGATGCTTGGTGATGAATCACAGAGCCT
CTTAGCAGCTGGGACTCTTACCTCCCATGAGCATCACAGCCAGGGAGGTTCTTTGGGCATAACAGCATGC
CACAGCCTAGGTGAATTAACCAATAGAAAATCATTCTCTCGGAATCTCGGTAGTTGGAGGTCTAAGATCA
AGGTATTATCCTTTGGTGTCACCTCCTTATCTTATAGATAAACCCTGAACTGTGGCTGGATTTCAGAGAA
CGACCTGTGCACATGAGCTCAACCCTACCCTGAGCACATGGAGGAGAGAGAACCAGGACCAAAGGTGGGC
TGCTTGGGTCCAGACTGAAGATGAATTTAATTACAGACAACTATCTGTGGTGGAAGTAGGGATCTCCCGG
ACATTGGAGGCCCCCACAGAGATCTAAAGGATGTGTATCCCTCATACCCCGGTGATAAACCAAGGCAGAG
TCTGGGTGCTCCTTTGACTGTTGGATGCATTCCCTTAGCCTGGGTGCTCACTGGCTCTCCATTCACTGGG
TACAACTCAGAACTCCCCAGAATACTTCCCAGGGATTGGGCAGCTAAGCCCCTGAAGTGGGTACTTTGCA
TCTCAGGACTTTCCCCACAGCTTCAGCTGGCTCTCTAGTCATCCCAGTTCTCAGAGGGGACTGAGTCATG
TCGTGGTGACATAACCACACTGAAAAAAGTGCAGTAGCAAGGACAGAAAGTCGGACAAGGGAGATCTGCT
GAGGCCCCACACCCATCCCCTGCTTCCTTGCCTTTGCGAGGTAGAGATCGGCAGAGATCGGAGGGTCAGG
GTACCTAGCAAGTCCTCCGCTGCTCAGCCTCGCCCGCTCCATTTCCCTCTGCCACATGGGACAGTGGACC
ATAGGCCTGGGTTGCAGCAATGATCACATTTATAATTTCTCTTCACTTCTCTATATGTCCTGCCCTTTGT
GAAGAAGGAGTAGTCTCCCAGGCCCCCCTGCCTCCCAGTTTGAGAAGCGAGATGGCAGGGAAATGAGACG
GGGCTGGCCCAGATCCAGTGAAGTGGCTTCCACATGGCTGAACAGAGAGCTCCAAGCAGGAGCTCACAAA
GCAGGGCTTTGATGGTAGCCCCGCAGGCCGGGCCTCTCCCCTCTCCCTCAGGGTGCTTCACTTGCTTCAT
TCTGGGCCTCCTGTGAGCCTGACTGAATGGGAAACGGTGGGCCTGAGAAGTTCCTTGTGACACACTAATC
CCAGCTTGCTGACCTGACCACACCCCCAAAGAAAGCAGCCTCCCGAGCTCCAGAACAATTCAGGCATCCA
GTAGCCCCCAAGAAAGAGCTGTCAGGTAAGTCAGTAACAAGGCCTGGCTGGGCCAGTGAGTATAAGAAAG
AGTGTGTGCATGGGAGCGGGGTAAATGATCAGGGATGGGTGGCGAACACCACGTCTCAGATTGCTTGGAC
CGGCCTGTAAAGGCGTACGCCATTTCCGCAGGGTGAGACAGACCGATCCACGGGCAGACGCAACACATAC
GAATGTGGATTACCTAACTCAATTAGAATGGCAGGTGATCAAATACTCTTTATGCCCTAGTATTGGTAAT
TAATTGTACTTTATTTGCTAATTCTAAATGCCGGAGAACATCGATGTGGAGATAGGGGTAGCATGTTTTT
ATTACATACATGCCTACAGCTAATGGGTAAGAACATTTTTAAAATAAGAGATAAGTGCTTCTCCGTGCTG
ACGTTAATCTTGCACTTCTAAGATCTGGGACTTGGGCTGCTGATCTGCACATTTGGCTAGGGATAATGCA
CTAATACCTCTCGAGTCTTGCTTTGCTTTGTTTGCTTGAGGCAGGGTTTCTCTACGTAGCCCTAGCTATC
CTGGAACTCACTATGAAGAACAGACTGGCTTCAAAATCAGAGATTCCCCTAGACACTGGGATTAAAGATG
CGTACCACTATACCCAGCTTTTGCTTTTCGTTTTTTTGAGATAGAGTCTCATGTAGCACAGGCTGGTTTT
GAATTAACTATGTAGCCAAGGATAACCTTAACTAAGGATTCTCTTGCCTCTATCTTTTTTTTTCTTTCCT
TTTTAAAAATTACTAGATATTTTCTTTGTTTACATTTCAAATGTTATCGCCTTTCCTAGTTTCCTCTCCA
AAAGTCCCCTATACCCTCACCCCCGCCCTGCTCCCCAACCCACCCATTTCTGTTTCCTGGCCCTGGCATT
CCCCTGTACTGGGGCATATAATCTTCGCAAGACTAAGGGCCTCTCCTCCCATTGATGGCCAACTAGGCCA
TCTTCTGCTACATAAGCAGCTAGAGACACAAGCTCTGGGGGGTACTGGTTAGTTCATATTGTTGTTCCTC
CTATAGGGCTGCAGACCCCTTCAGCTCCTTGGGTACTTTCTCTAGCTCCTTCGTTGGGGACCCTGTGTTC
CATCCTATAGATGACTGTGAGCGTCCACTTCTGTATTTGCCAGGCACTGCTTTTGCCTCTATCTTGCAAG
TTCTGGGAATACAGATGTGTGCCACAACAGTCAACTCTTGGTCTTTACACCCACATATCTGGATGTCTGT
CTACTATCCAAAGAGATGGCTTGTACTTGATTCTTGTGGGTAGATCCCAGCCCCCAAGAATTCCCTGGTC
CTTTGGGGGCTGTGGTAGGGAAGGGATAGGCCCTCAGATATTCTCTGAGATCCTCAAGTTTCAGTGTACA
AATTGGGTTAATCTCAGTGCTAGCAAAGGGAGAAAAGACTGTTGTCGATCAGGAGTCCTCTCTCGGTTAT
GTCACAGAACCCTGTGGTCCTCACAGCGGTCACTTTTGGTAGATATTATTATCCTTCGTTGGCTCTCAAT
CTCAGAAGGATTAAATACCTTGCCTATGGTCACACAGGTGGTAAAAGTCAGATTCAAATTCAGATCTCTC
TAACCTATAAGGTTTCTGTCACCAGCTCCCCCAGGGACTTTGCAAAGAGATGACTTGGCTTGAGGCAAAG
AGACTTAGTGTCAGGTGGATACAGGTTCAAGTCCTAGCTTAAATACCAACTATGCGTAAGTGACCGAGCT
GACCAATGGAACCTAGCCACAGGCAGAAACAGAATGTAAAGATGTTCACAGTCACTGGGGACATTTAGGT
CTTGGAGGAGAAAATCTGGAAATGTGGGTCATGATGGATATCTGTTCTGGTGGCCCAGAAATCTATGCTG
GTGTATATTATCTAATTACATATTAATCCTTCTATCCCAACAAGGGACGGTCAAGACTCGGATGAAATCA
CACAACTTGCAAGTGTGAGAGACAGCATTGCAATCCAGGATCGAATTCCCGCGGGCCCGGGATCCACCGG
TCGCCACCATGGCCTCCTCCGAGAACGTCATCACCGAGTTCATGCGCTTCAAGGTGCGCATGGAGGGCAC
CGTGAACGGCCACGAGTTCGAGATCGAGGGCGAGGGCGAGGGCCGCCCCTACGAGGGCCACAACACCGTG
AAGCTGAAGGTGACCAAGGGCGGCCCCCTGCCCTTCGCCTGGGACATCCTGTCCCCCCAGTTCCAGTACG
GCTCCAAGGTGTACGTGAAGCACCCCGCCGACATCCCCGACTACAAGAAGCTGTCCTTCCCCGAGGGCTT
CAAGTGGGAGCGCGTGATGAACTTCGAGGACGGCGGCGTGGCGACCGTGACCCAGGACTCCTCCCTGCAG
GACGGCTGCTTCATCTACAAGGTGAAGTTCATCGGCGTGAACTTCCCCTCCGACGGCCCCGTGATGCAGA
AGAAGACCATGGGCTGGGAGGCCTCCACCGAGCGCCTGTACCCCCGCGACGGCGTGCTGAAGGGCGAGAC
CCACAAGGCCCTGAAGCTGAAGGACGGCGGCCACTACCTGGTGGAGTTCAAGTCCATCTACATGGCCAAG
AAGCCCGTGCAGCTGCCCGGCTACTACTACGTGGACGCCAAGCTGGACATCACCTCCCACAACGAGGACT
ACACCATCGTGGAGCAGTACGAGCGCACCGAGGGCCGCCACCACCTGTTCCTGTAGCGGCCGCACTCCTC
AGGTGCAGGCTGCCTATCAGAAGGTGGTGGCTGGTGTGGCCAATGCCCTGGCTCACAAATACCACTGAGA
TCTTTTTCCCTCTGCCAAAAATTATGGGGACATCATGAAGCCCCTTGAGCATCTGACTTCTGGCTAATAA
AGGAAATTTATTTTCATTGCAATAGTGTGTTGGAATTTTTTGTGTCTCTCACTCGGAAGGACATATGGGA
GGGCAAATCATTTAAAACATCAGAATGAGTATTTGGTTTAGAGTTTGGCAACATATGCCATATGCTGGCT
GCCATGAACAAAGGTGGCTATAAAGAGGTCATCAGTATATGAAACAGCCCCCTGCTGTCCATTCCTTATT
CCATAGAAAAGCCTTGACTTGAGGTTAGATTTTTTTTATATTTTGTTTTGTGTTATTTTTTTCTTTAACA
TCCCTAAAATTTTCCTTACATGTTTTACTAGCCAGATTTTTCCTCCTCTCCTGACTACTCCCAGTCATAG
CTGTCCCTCTTCTCTTATGAAGATCCCTCGACCTGCAGCCCAAGCTTGGCGTAATCATGGTCATAGCTGT
TTCCTGTGTGAAATTGTTATCCGCTCACAATTCCACACAACATACGAGCCGGAAGCATAAAGTGTAAAGC
CTGGGGTGCCTAATGAGTGAGCTAACTCACATTAATTGCGTTGCGCTCACTGCCCGCTTTCCAGTCGGGA
AACCTGTCGTGCCAGCGGATCCGCATCTCAATTAGTCAGCAACCATAGTCCCGCCCCTAACTCCGCCCAT
CCCGCCCCTAACTCCGCCCAGTTCCGCCCATTCTCCGCCCCATGGCTGACTAATTTTTTTTATTTATGCA
GAGGCCGAGGCCGCCTCGGCCTCTGAGCTATTCCAGAAGTAGTGAGGAGGCTTTTTTGGAGGCCTAGGCT
TTTGCAAAAAGCTAACTTGTTTATTGCAGCTTATAATGGTTACAAATAAAGCAATAGCATCACAAATTTC
ACAAATAAAGCATTTTTTTCACTGCATTCTAGTTGTGGTTTGTCCAAACTCATCAATGTATCTTATCATG
TCTGGATCCGCTGCATTAATGAATCGGCCAACGCGCGGGGAGAGGCGGTTTGCGTATTGGGCGCTCTTCC
GCTTCCTCGCTCACTGACTCGCTGCGCTCGGTCGTTCGGCTGCGGCGAGCGGTATCAGCTCACTCAAAGG
CGGTAATACGGTTATCCACAGAATCAGGGGATAACGCAGGAAAGAACATGTGAGCAAAAGGCCAGCAAAA
GGCCAGGAACCGTAAAAAGGCCGCGTTGCTGGCGTTTTTCCATAGGCTCCGCCCCCCTGACGAGCATCAC
AAAAATCGACGCTCAAGTCAGAGGTGGCGAAACCCGACAGGACTATAAAGATACCAGGCGTTTCCCCCTG
GAAGCTCCCTCGTGCGCTCTCCTGTTCCGACCCTGCCGCTTACCGGATACCTGTCCGCCTTTCTCCCTTC
GGGAAGCGTGGCGCTTTCTCAATGCTCACGCTGTAGGTATCTCAGTTCGGTGTAGGTCGTTCGCTCCAAG
CTGGGCTGTGTGCACGAACCCCCCGTTCAGCCCGACCGCTGCGCCTTATCCGGTAACTATCGTCTTGAGT
CCAACCCGGTAAGACACGACTTATCGCCACTGGCAGCAGCCACTGGTAACAGGATTAGCAGAGCGAGGTA
TGTAGGCGGTGCTACAGAGTTCTTGAAGTGGTGGCCTAACTACGGCTACACTAGAAGGACAGTATTTGGT
ATCTGCGCTCTGCTGAAGCCAGTTACCTTCGGAAAAAGAGTTGGTAGCTCTTGATCCGGCAAACAAACCA
CCGCTGGTAGCGGTGGTTTTTTTGTTTGCAAGCAGCAGATTACGCGCAGAAAAAAAGGATCTCAAGAAGA
TCCTTTGATCTTTTCTACGGGGTCTGACGCTCAGTGGAACGAAAACTCACGTTAAGGGATTTTGGTCATG
AGATTATCAAAAAGGATCTTCACCTAGATCCTTTTAAATTAAAAATGAAGTTTTAAATCAATCTAAAGTA
TATATGAGTAAACTTGGTCTGACAGTTACCAATGCTTAATCAGTGAGGCACCTATCTCAGCGATCTGTCT
ATTTCGTTCATCCATAGTTGCCTGACTCCCCGTCGTGTAGATAACTACGATACGGGAGGGCTTACCATCT
GGCCCCAGTGCTGCAATGATACCGCGAGACCCACGCTCACCGGCTCCAGATTTATCAGCAATAAACCAGC
CAGCCGGAAGGGCCGAGCGCAGAAGTGGTCCTGCAACTTTATCCGCCTCCATCCAGTCTATTAATTGTTG
CCGGGAAGCTAGAGTAAGTAGTTCGCCAGTTAATAGTTTGCGCAACGTTGTTGCCATTGCTACAGGCATC
GTGGTGTCACGCTCGTCGTTTGGTATGGCTTCATTCAGCTCCGGTTCCCAACGATCAAGGCGAGTTACAT
GATCCCCCATGTTGTGCAAAAAAGCGGTTAGCTCCTTCGGTCCTCCGATCGTTGTCAGAAGTAAGTTGGC
CGCAGTGTTATCACTCATGGTTATGGCAGCACTGCATAATTCTCTTACTGTCATGCCATCCGTAAGATGC
TTTTCTGTGACTGGTGAGTACTCAACCAAGTCATTCTGAGAATAGTGTATGCGGCGACCGAGTTGCTCTT
GCCCGGCGTCAATACGGGATAATACCGCGCCACATAGCAGAACTTTAAAAGTGCTCATCATTGGAAAACG
TTCTTCGGGGCGAAAACTCTCAAGGATCTTACCGCTGTTGAGATCCAGTTCGATGTAACCCACTCGTGCA
CCCAACTGATCTTCAGCATCTTTTACTTTCACCAGCGTTTCTGGGTGAGCAAAAACAGGAAGGCAAAATG
CCGCAAAAAAGGGAATAAGGGCGACACGGAAATGTTGAATACTCATACTCTTCCTTTTTCAATATTATTG
AAGCATTTATCAGGGTTATTGTCTCATGAGCGGATACATATTTGAATGTATTTAGAAAAATAAACAAATA
GGGGTTCCGCGCACATTTCCCCGAAAAGTGCCACCTG
Features (pLannotate 1.2.2; 16 found; start..end, strand, type, name):
      4..23      +  enhancer       CMV enhancer (fragment): human cytomegalovirus immediate early enhancer
   4039..4061    +  misc_feature   MCS (fragment): multiple cloning site
   4069..4746    +  CDS            DsRed2: improved tetrameric variant of DsRed fluorescent protein mammalian codon-optimized
   4754..4825    +  CDS            HBB (fragment): HBB_PONPY - Experimental evidence at transcript level: Swiss-Prot protein existence level 2. Involved in oxygen transport from the lung to the various peripheral tissues. From Pongo pygmaeus (Bornean orangutan).
   4896..4951    +  polyA_signal   β-globin poly(A) signal: rabbit β-globin polyadenylation signal (Gil and Proudfoot, 1987)
   5334..5350    -  protein_bind   lac operator: The lac repressor binds to the lac operator to inhibit transcription in E. coli. This inhibition can be relieved by adding lactose or isopropyl-β-D-thiogalactopyranoside (IPTG). lac repressor encoded by lacI
   5358..5388    -  promoter       lac promoter: promoter for the E. coli lac operon
   5403..5424    -  protein_bind   CAP binding site: CAP binding activates transcription in the presence of cAMP. E. coli catabolite activator protein
   5437..5476    -  CDS            lacI (fragment): lac repressor; lacI; The lac repressor binds to the lac operator to inhibit transcription in E. coli. This inhibition can be relieved by adding lactose or isopropyl-β-D-thiogalactopyranoside (IPTG).
   5483..5505    +  promoter       SV40 promoter (fragment): SV40 enhancer and early promoter
   5529..5664    +  rep_origin     SV40 ori: SV40 origin of replication
   5684..5818    +  polyA_signal   SV40 poly(A) signal: SV40 polyadenylation signal
   5820..5874    -  CDS            lacI (fragment): lac repressor; lacI; The lac repressor binds to the lac operator to inhibit transcription in E. coli. This inhibition can be relieved by adding lactose or isopropyl-β-D-thiogalactopyranoside (IPTG).
   6057..6645    -  rep_origin     ori: high-copy-number ColE1/pMB1/pBR322/pUC origin of replication
   6816..7676    -  CDS            AmpR: β-lactamase; bla; confers resistance to ampicillin, carbenicillin, and related antibiotics
   7677..7781    -  promoter       AmpR promoter: bla
