[The description below was written by a language model from this plasmid's Addgene catalogue record and pLannotate feature annotations shown in this document.]
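Description:
pCralbp-DsRed is a mammalian expression reporter plasmid built on the pCAGEN backbone, in which a roughly 4 kb mouse Cralbp (Rlbp1, cellular retinaldehyde binding protein) promoter fragment drives the red fluorescent protein DsRed2. The promoter was inserted between SpeI and NotI sites. Only a 20 bp remnant of the CMV enhancer is annotated at the start of the sequence, which suggests that the strong ubiquitous promoter normally present in this backbone was largely replaced by the Cralbp fragment. The promoter region itself (roughly the first 4 kb of the 7.8 kb sequence) carries no annotation in the feature table. It is followed by a short multiple cloning site fragment and the mammalian codon-optimized DsRed2 coding sequence. Although the catalogue lists DsRed2 as a C-terminal tag, the insert is a promoter rather than a coding sequence, so DsRed2 acts as a transcriptional reporter. Transcripts are terminated by rabbit β-globin sequence, including its polyadenylation signal; the short "HBB" hit just downstream of DsRed2 probably reflects residual globin sequence in this 3′ region rather than an expressed fusion.

The plasmid is propagated in E. coli through a high-copy ColE1/pUC-type origin and selected with ampicillin via the β-lactamase gene and its own promoter. The backbone also carries an SV40 origin with an SV40 poly(A) signal, plus leftover lac promoter/operator and lacI fragments that have no evident role. According to the depositor, the Cralbp promoter is specific for Müller glial cells in the retina. The associated publication concerns electroporation of the rodent retina in vivo and in vitro, so the construct serves to label Müller glia with red fluorescence after DNA delivery to retinal tissue.
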