Addgene plasmid #11158: pCralbp-DsRed
Depositing lab: Connie Cepko. Depositing organization: Harvard Medical School. Publication: Electroporation and RNA interference in the rodent retina in vivo and in vitro. Matsuda T, Cepko CL. Proc Natl Acad Sci U S A. 2004 Jan 6. 101(1):16-22. 10.1073/pnas.2235688100 PubMed 14603031.
Backbone
  Vector backbone: pCAGEN
  Backbone size w/o insert (bp): 3086
  Vector type: Mammalian Expression
Growth in bacteria
  Bacterial resistance: Ampicillin, 100 μg/mL
  Growth temperature: 37°C
  Growth strain: DH5alpha
  Copy number: High Copy
Gene/Insert
  Gene/Insert name: Cralbp promoter (alt names: Cellular retinaldehyde binding protein promoter; Rlbp1 promoter; Rlbp1)
  Species: M. musculus (mouse)
  Insert size (bp): 4002
  Entrez Gene: Rlbp1 (a.k.a. 3110056M11Rik, CRALBP)
  Tag / fusion protein: DsRed2 (C terminal on backbone)
  Cloning method: Restriction Enzyme; 5′ cloning site SpeI (not destroyed); 3′ cloning site NotI (not destroyed)
  Sequencing primers: 5′ n/a; 3′ DsRed-R
Terms and licenses: Academic/Nonprofit Terms; Industry Terms: Not Available to Industry
Depositor comments: The Cralbp promoter is specific for Muller glial cells in the retina
How to cite: pCralbp-DsRed was a gift from Connie Cepko (Addgene plasmid # 11158 ; http://n2t.net/addgene:11158 ; RRID:Addgene_11158)
