>Addgene plasmid #11158 | pCralbp-DsRed | addgene partial sequence | sequence record 18149 | 11158 with Dsred-R
GCCGCCCTTGGTCCCTTCAGCTTCACGGTGTTGTGGCCCTCGTAGGGGCGGCCCTCGCCCTCGCCCTCGA
TCTCGAACTCGTGGCCGTTCACGGTGCCCTCCATGCGCACCTTGAAGCGCATGAACTCGGTGATGACGTT
CTCGGAGGAGGCCATGGTGGCGACCGGTGGATCCCGGGCCCGCGGGAATTCGATTCCTGGATTGCAATGC
TGTCTCTCACACTTGCAAGTTGTGTGATTTCATCCGAGTCTTGACCGTCCCTTGTTGGGATAGAAGGATT
AATATGTAATTAGATAATATACACCAGCATAGATTTCCGGGCCACCAGAACAGATATCCATCATGACCCA
CATTTCCAGATTTTCTCCTCCAAGACCTAAATGTCCCCAGTGACTGTGAACATCTTTACATTCTGTTTCT
GCCTGTGGCTAGGTTCCATTGGTCAGCTCGGTCACTTACGCATAGTTGGTATTTAAGCTAGGACTTGAAC
CTGTATCCACCTGACACTAAGTCTCTTTGCCTCAAGCCAAGTCATCTCTTTGCAAAGTCCCTGGGGGAGC
TGGTGACAGAAACCTTATAGGTTAGAGAGATCTGAATTTGAATCTGACTTTTACCACCTGTGTGACCATA
GGCAAGGTATTTAATCCTTCTGAGATTGAGAGCCAACGAAGGATAATAATATCTACCAAAAGTGACTGCT
GTGAGGACTG
